>Addgene plasmid #163262 | A0A0P7Z009 | addgene full sequence | sequence record 354405 | Addgene NGS Result
TAATACGACTCACTATAGGGGAATTGTGAGCGGATAACAATTCCCCTCTAGAAATAATTTTGTTTAACTT
TAAGAAGGAGATATACATATGGCAACCTTAGCATCCGATCACCCGTTGGCACCGGTACGTCAAGCAGTAG
GTGATGCCCCTTTACTGACAGACGCCGATTCATTAGCCCTCTATTCTCATGATGTGCTGGCAAAAGGCGC
CGAGCCTTTAGCAGTATTTCGTCCGGATTCCGTGGAAGCATTAGCTGCTGGCATTGGCGCGGCTACAGGT
GCAGGGATGGCAATTGTCCCACGTGGCGGTGGAATGAGCTATACTGGTGGTTACTTATATTCAGGCGGTC
CGTTCTTGTTAGTAGATACCGCTGCGCTGGATCGCGTTATTGAGGTTAATGAGACAGATATGACCGTGAC
CGTTGAAGCAGGGATTTCATGGGACGCATTACGTCGTGCCCTGGCACCGAAAGGTTTACGTGTAATGGCA
TGGGGAACCCTTTCTGGCATCCGCGCGAGTGTGGGCGGTGGAATGAGCCAAAACGGGGTTTTCTGGGGAG
CGGCCCGTGGGACAGCTGCAGACTCAGCAATTTCGTTTGATGTAGTGCTGGCCGACGGCACAGTGATGTC
GACCGGCTCGGACTTCTTCCGTCCGTACGGCCCAGACTTGACCGGCTTGTTTGCGGCAGACTGTGGTGCC
TTTGGAGTTAAAGCCCGCGTGACCTTACGCCTCGTTCGCGAGGCCTCAGCCTTTGCGTACGGTAGCTTTT
CATTTGGCAGTCACGCAGCTCTCTTAGGTGCGATGTCGGAAATTGCCCGCGCGGAACTGGCATCTGAAAG
TTTTGCTTTTGATCCTTTTCTCCAAGCCCAGCGTATGAAACGCGACACTCTCGTGAAAGACGCCAAACAA
TTAGGTAATATGTTGAAGAGCCAGGCGAAAAGCGGTGGAGTCTTCAAAGCCCTGAAGGAAGGCGCAAAAG
TGGCTATGGCAGGACGTTCGTTCCTGGACGGTGTCCCGTTCAGCTTACATTGCATTGCGGAAGGCCGTCA
CCAAGGGGCGGTGGACGCAGATATGAAGCGCATCGCGGAGATTGTTCGCGAACAAGGTGGTGAGTCGATT
GAAAACTCGATTCCGAAGATTTTACGTGCAAATCCTTTCCCACCCCCGAATTCTATGTTAGGTCCGGAAG
GCGAGCGTTGGGTACCCGTCCATGGCTTTCTGCCGCACTCGAAACTCGTCCCAGCATGGGAGCGCTTAGA
GGCACTGTGGGCCGCAAATGCGGGCGAAATGGAACGTCTGAAAGTCGAAACCGGCGCCCTCATTGCAGCA
ACAGGCCGTACTAGCTGCTTGATCGAGCCGGTGTTCTTCTGGCCTGGCGAACACAATCCGTTGCACCGCC
ACGCGGTTGAGGCAGATCACCTGGCAAAGTTAACATCTCGTCCCGACAGTCCCGATGCAAATGCTTTAGT
TGATCGTCTGAAGGGTGAGGTCATCGCTATCTTTCGTGAGCTTGGAGCTATTCACTTACAAGTGGCGCGT
ACGTATCCGCTTCGCCAATCTCATGATCCGCAAGGATGGGCAATGCTCGAAGCGCTGAAACGCCAAGTGG
ACCCGAAAGGTCTCATGAATCCCGGCTCCCTCGGCCTGGCGGCCGCACTCGAGCATCATCACCATCACCA
CCACCACCACCACTGAGATCCGGCTGCTAACAAAGCCCGAAAGGAAGCTGAGTTGGCTGCTGCCACCGCT
GAGCAATAACTAGCATAACCCCTTGGGGCCTCTAAACGGGTCTTGAGGGGTTTTTTGCTGAAAGGAGGAA
CTATATCCGGATTGGCGAATGGG
[124 nt withheld, positions 1844-1967]
C
[91 nt withheld, positions 1969-2059]
A
[49 nt withheld, positions 2061-2109]
CCTTTGACGTTGGAGTCCACGTTCTTT
[37 nt withheld, positions 2137-2173]
ACCCTATCTCGGTCTATTCTTTTGATTTATAAGGGATTTTGCCGATTTCGGCCTATTGGTTAAAAAATGA
GCTGATTTAACAAAAATTTAACGCGAATTTTAACAAAATATTAACGCTTACAATTTAGGTGGCACTTTTC
GGGGAAATGTGCGCGGAACCCCTATTTGTTTATTTTTCTAAATACATTCAAATATGTATCCGCTCATGAG
ACAATAACCCTGATAAATGCTTCAATAATATTGAAAAAGGAAGAGTATGAGTATTCAACATTTCCGTGTC
GCCCTTATTCCCTTTTTTGCGGCATTTTGCCTTCCTGTTTTTGCTCACCCAGAAACGCTGGTGAAAGTAA
AAGATGCTGAAGATCAGTTGGGTGCACGAGTGGGTTACATCGAACTGGATCTCAACAGCGGTAAGATCCT
TGAGAGTTTTCGCCCCGAAGAACGTTTTCCAATGATGAGCACTTTTAAAGTTCTGCTATGTGGCGCGGTA
TTATCCCGTATTGACGCCGGGCAAGAGCAACTCGGTCGCCGCATACACTATTCTCAGAATGACTTGGTTG
AGTACTCACCAGTCACAGAAAAGCATCTTACGGATGGCATGACAGTAAGAGAATTATGCAGTGCTGCCAT
AACCATGAGTGATAACACTGCGGCCAACTTACTTCTGACAACGATCGGAGGACCGAAGGAGCTAACCGCT
TTTTTGCACAACATGGGGGATCATGTAACTCGCCTTGATCGTTGGGAACCGGAGCTGAATGAAGCCATAC
CAAACGACGAGCGTGACACCACGATGCCTGCAGCAATGGCAACAACGTTGCGCAAACTATTAACTGGCGA
ACTACTTACTCTAGCTTCCCGGCAACAATTAATAGACTGGATGGAGGCGGATAAAGTTGCAGGACCACTT
CTGCGCTCGGCCCTTCCGGCTGGCTGGTTTATTGCTGATAAATCTGGAGCCGGTGAGCGTGGGTCTCGCG
GTATCATTGCAGCACTGGGGCCAGATGGTAAGCCCTCCCGTATCGTAGTTATCTACACGACGGGGAGTCA
GGCAACTATGGATGAACGAAATAGACAGATCGCTGAGATAGGTGCCTCACTGATTAAGCATTGGTAACTG
TCAGACCAAGTTTACTCATATATACTTTAGATTGATTTAAAACTTCATTTTTAATTTAAAAGGATCTAGG
TGAAGATCCTTTTTGATAATCTCATGACCAAAATCCCTTAACGTGAGTTTTCGTTCCACTGAGCGTCAGA
CCCCGTAGAAAAGATCAAAGGATCTTCTTGAGATCCTTTTTTTCTGCGCGTAATCTGCTGCTTGCAAACA
AAAAAACCACCGCTACCAGCGGTGGTTTGTTTGCCGGATCAAGAGCTACCAACTCTTTTTCCGAAGGTAA
CTGGCTTCAGCAGAGCGCAGATACCAAATACTGTCCTTCTAGTGTAGCCGTAGTTAGGCCACCACTTCAA
GAACTCTGTAGCACCGCCTACATACCTCGCTCTGCTAATCCTGTTACCAGTGGCTGCTGCCAGTGGCGAT
AAGTCGTGTCTTACCGGGTTGGACTCAAGACGATAGTTACCGGATAAGGCGCAGCGGTCGGGCTGAACGG
GGGGTTCGTGCACACAGCCCAGCTTGGAGCGAACGACCTACACCGAACTGAGATACCTACAGCGTGAGCT
ATGAGAAAGCGCCACGCTTCCCGAAGGGAGAAAGGCGGACAGGTATCCGGTAAGCGGCAGGGTCGGAACA
GGAGAGCGCACGAGGGAGCTTCCAGGGGGAAACGCCTGGTATCTTTATAGTCCTGTCGGGTTTCGCCACC
TCTGACTTGAGCGTCGATTTTTGTGATGCTCGTCAGGGGGGCGGAGCCTATGGAAAAACGCCAGCAACGC
GGCCTTTTTACGGTTCCTGGCCTTTTGCTGGCCTTTTGCTCACATGTTCTTTCCTGCGTTATCCCCTGAT
TCTGTGGATAACCGTATTACCGCCTTTGAGTGAGCTGATACCGCTCGCCGCAGCCGAACGACCGAGCGCA
GCGAGTCAGTGAGCGAGGAAGCGGAAGAGCGCCTGATGCGGTATTTTCTCCTTACGCATCTGTGCGGTAT
TTCACACCGCAATGGTGCACTCTCAGTACAATCTGCTCTGATGCCGCATAGTTAAGCCAGTATACACTCC
GCTATCGCTACGTGACTGGGTCATGGCTGCGCCCCGACACCCGCCAACACCCGCTGACGCGCCCTGACGG
GCTTGTCTGCTCCCGGCATCCGCTTACAGACAAGCTGTGACCGTCTCCGGGAGCTGCATGTGTCAGAGGT
TTTCACCGTCATCACCGAAACGCGCGAGGCAGCTGCGGTAAAGCTCATCAGCGTGGTCGTGAAGCGATTC
ACAGATGTCTGCCTGTTCATCCGCGTCCAGCTCGTTGAGTTTCTCCAGAAGCGTTAATGTCTGGCTTCTG
ATAAAGCGGGCCATGTTAAGGGCGGTTTTTTCCTGTTTGGTCACTGATGCCTCCGTGTAAGGGGGATTTC
TGTTCATGGGGGTAATGATACCGATGAAACGAGAGAGGATGCTCACGATACGGGTTACTGATGATGAACA
TGCCCGGTTACTGGAACGTTGTGAGGGTAAACAACTGGCGGTATGGATGCGGCGGGACCAGAGAAAAATC
ACTCAGGGTCAATGCCAGCGCTTCGTTAATACAGATGTAGGTGTTCCACAGGGTAGCCAGCAGCATCCTG
CGATGCAGATCCGGAACATAATGGTGCAGGGCGCTGACTTCCGCGTTTCCAGACTTTACGAAACACGGAA
ACCGAAGACCATTCATGTTGTTGCTCAGGTCGCAGACGTTTTGCAGCAGCAGTCGCTTCACGTTCGCTCG
CGTATCGGTGATTCATTCTGCTAACCAGTAAGGCAACCCCGCCAGCCTAGCCGGGTCCTCAACGACAGGA
GCACGATCATGCGCACCCGTGGGGCCGCCATGCCGGCGATAATGGCCTGCTTCTCGCCGAAACGTTTGGT
GGCGGGACCAGTGACGAAGGCTTGAGCGAGGGCGTGCAAGATTCCGAATACCGCAAGCGACAGGCCGATC
ATCGTCGCGCTCCAGCGAAAGCGGTCCTCGCCGAAAATGACCCAGAGCGCTGCCGGCACCTGTCCTACGA
GTTGCATGATAAAGAAGACAGTCATAAGTGCGGCGACGATAGTCATGCCCCGCGCCCACCGGAAGGAGCT
GACTGGGTTGAAGGCTCTCAAGGGCATCGGTCGAGATCCCGGTGCCTAATGAGTGAGCTAACTTACATTA
ATTGCGTTGCGCTCACTGCCCGCTTTCCAGTCGGGAAACCTGTCGTGCCAGCTGCATTAATGAATCGGCC
AACGCGCGGGGAGAGGCGGTTTGCGTATTGGGCGCCAGGGTGGTTTTTCTTTTCACCAGTGAGACGGGCA
ACAGCTGATTGCCCTTCACCGCCTGGCCCTGAGAGAGTTGCAGCAAGCGGTCCACGCTGGTTTGCCCCAG
CAGGCGAAAATCCTGTTTGATGGTGGTTAACGGCGGGATATAACATGAGCTGTCTTCGGTATCGTCGTAT
CCCACTACCGAGATATCCGCACCAACGCGCAGCCCGGACTCGGTAATGGCGCGCATTGCGCCCAGCGCCA
TCTGATCGTTGGCAACCAGCATCGCAGTGGGAACGATGCCCTCATTCAGCATTTGCATGGTTTGTTGAAA
ACCGGACATGGCACTCCAGTCGCCTTCCCGTTCCGCTATCGGCTGAATTTGATTGCGAGTGAGATATTTA
TGCCAGCCAGCCAGACGCAGACGCGCCGAGACAGAACTTAATGGGCCCGCTAACAGCGCGATTTGCTGGT
GACCCAATGCGACCAGATGCTCCACGCCCAGTCGCGTACCGTCTTCATGGGAGAAAATAATACTGTTGAT
GGGTGTCTGGTCAGAGACATCAAGAAATAACGCCGGAACATTAGTGCAGGCAGCTTCCACAGCAATGGCA
TCCTGGTCATCCAGCGGATAGTTAATGATCAGCCCACTGACGCGTTGCGCGAGAAGATTGTGCACCGCCG
CTTTACAGGCTTCGACGCCGCTTCGTTCTACCATCGACACCACCACGCTGGCACCCAGTTGATCGGCGCG
AGATTTAATCGCCGCGACAATTTGCGACGGCGCGTGCAGGGCCAGACTGGAGGTGGCAACGCCAATCAGC
AACGACTGTTTGCCCGCCAGTTGTTGTGCCACGCGGTTGGGAATGTAATTCAGCTCCGCCATCGCCGCTT
CCACTTTTTCCCGCGTTTTCGCAGAAACGTGGCTGGCCTGGTTCACCACGCGGGAAACGGTCTGATAAGA
GACACCGGCATACTCTGCGACATCGTATAACGTTACTGGTTTCACATTCACCACCCTGAATTGACTCTCT
TCCGGGCGCTATCATGCCATACCGCGAAAGGTTTTGCGCCATTCGATGGTGTCCGGGATCTCGACGCTCT
CCCTTATGCGACTCCTGCATTAGGAAGCAGCCCAGTAGTAGGTTGAGGCCGTTGAGCACCGCCGCCGCAA
GGAATGGTGCATGCAAGGAGATGGCGCCCAACAGTCCCCCGGCCACGGGGCCTGCCACCATACCCACGCC
GAAACAAGCGCTCATGAGCCCGAAGTGGCGAGCCCGATCTTCCCCATCGGTGATGTCGGCGATATAGGCG
CCAGCAACCGCACCTGTGGCGCCGGTGATGCCGGCCACGATGCGTCCGGCGTAGAGGATCGAGATCTCGA
TCCCGCGAAAT
Features (pLannotate 1.2.2; 18 found; start..end, strand, type, name):
      1..19      +  promoter       T7 promoter: promoter for bacteriophage T7 RNA polymerase
     20..44      +  protein_bind   lac operator: The lac repressor binds to the lac operator to inhibit transcription in E. coli. This inhibition can be relieved by adding lactose or isopropyl-β-D-thiogalactopyranoside (IPTG). lac repressor encoded by lacI
     59..81      +  RBS            RBS: efficient ribosome binding site from bacteriophage T7 gene 10 (Olins and Rangwala, 1989)
   1670..1693    +  CDS            9xHis (fragment): 9xHis affinity tag
   1703..1752    +  CDS            SET1 (fragment): solubility-enhancement tag derived from T7 phage gene 10B
   1760..1807    +  terminator     T7 terminator: transcription terminator for bacteriophage T7 RNA polymerase
   1844..2272    +  rep_origin     f1 ori (sequence partly withheld): f1 bacteriophage origin of replication; arrow indicates direction of (+) strand synthesis
   2325..2429    +  promoter       AmpR promoter: bla
   2430..3290    +  CDS            AmpR: β-lactamase; bla; confers resistance to ampicillin, carbenicillin, and related antibiotics
   3461..4049    +  rep_origin     ori: high-copy-number ColE1/pMB1/pBR322/pUC origin of replication
   4235..4374    -  misc_feature   bom: basis of mobility region from pBR322
   4476..4667    -  CDS            rop: Rop protein, which maintains plasmids at low copy number; rop
   4684..5064    +  CDS            YPB1_ECOLX: Protein predicted: Swiss-Prot protein existence level 4. From Escherichia coli.
   5136..5427    -  CDS            TcR (fragment): tetracycline efflux protein; tet; confers resistance to tetracycline
   5442..5463    -  protein_bind   CAP binding site: CAP binding activates transcription in the presence of cAMP. E. coli catabolite activator protein
   5476..6558    -  CDS            lacI: lac repressor; lacI; The lac repressor binds to the lac operator to inhibit transcription in E. coli. This inhibition can be relieved by adding lactose or isopropyl-β-D-thiogalactopyranoside (IPTG).
   6559..6636    -  promoter       lacI promoter: lacI
   6644..6923    -  CDS            TcR (fragment): tetracycline efflux protein; tet; confers resistance to tetracycline
