[The description below was written by a language model from this plasmid's Addgene catalogue record and pLannotate feature annotations shown in this document.]
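Description:
A0A0P7Z009 is a bacterial expression plasmid built on the pET21a(+) backbone for inducible production in E. coli of a flavoprotein oxidoreductase from an Erythrobacteraceae bacterium; the construct name is simply the UniProt identifier of the encoded protein. The sequenced plasmid is 6,944 nt. It replicates through a ColE1/pMB1-type origin accompanied by the pBR322 bom region and the rop gene, is selected with ampicillin through the β-lactamase gene and its own promoter, and also carries an f1 phage origin that permits single-stranded DNA production. The catalogue lists it as high copy, although rop is normally associated with reduced copy number. Short tetracycline-resistance fragments in the annotation are non-functional pBR322 remnants typical of pET backbones.

The expression cassette is the standard T7lac arrangement: a T7 promoter immediately followed by a lac operator, the strong ribosome binding site from T7 gene 10, the open reading frame, and a T7 terminator. The plasmid-borne lacI gene supplies repressor that keeps the promoter silent until IPTG or lactose is added, and transcription requires a host that supplies T7 RNA polymerase. The insert itself was not recognised by the annotation software, but it presumably occupies the unannotated stretch between the ribosome binding site and a C-terminal polyhistidine tag. That tag is catalogued as 10xHis and detected as a fragmentary 9xHis match, and it allows metal-affinity purification. The record also lists an N-terminal T7 tag from the backbone, though the feature table does not annotate it. The cloning method is not stated. The plasmid comes from a study that tested enzyme functional annotations experimentally and computationally in the EC 1.1.3.15 class, which suggests it was used to express and purify the protein for activity testing.
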