Addgene plasmid #163262: A0A0P7Z009
Purpose: Inducible expression of UniProt identifier A0A0P7Z009
Depositing lab: Martin Engqvist. Depositing organization: Chalmers University of Technology. Publication: Experimental and computational investigation of enzyme functional annotations uncovers misannotation in the EC 1.1.3.15 enzyme class. Rembeza E, Engqvist MKM. PLoS Comput Biol. 2021 Sep 23;17(9):e1009446. doi: 10.1371/journal.pcbi.1009446. eCollection 2021 Sep. PubMed 34555022.
Backbone
  Vector backbone: pET21a(+)
  Vector type: Bacterial Expression
Growth in bacteria
  Bacterial resistance: Ampicillin, 100 μg/mL
  Growth temperature: 37°C
  Growth strain: DH5alpha
  Copy number: High Copy
Gene/Insert
  Gene/Insert name: A0A0P7Z009 (alt name: flavoprotein oxidoreductase)
  Species: Erythrobacteraceae bacterium
  Promoter: T7
  Tag / fusion protein: T7 (N terminal on backbone); 10xHis (C terminal on backbone)
  Cloning method: Unknown
  Sequencing primers: 5′ T7; 3′ T7-term
Terms and licenses: Academic/Nonprofit Terms; Industry Terms: Not Available to Industry
Depositor comments: Insert name is a UniProt identifier
How to cite: A0A0P7Z009 was a gift from Martin Engqvist (Addgene plasmid # 163262 ; http://n2t.net/addgene:163262 ; RRID:Addgene_163262)
