>Addgene plasmid #163262 | A0A0P7Z009 | depositor partial sequence | sequence record 316398 | insert gene sequence
ATGGCAACCTTAGCATCCGATCACCCGTTGGCACCGGTACGTCAAGCAGTAGGTGATGCCCCTTTACTGA
CAGACGCCGATTCATTAGCCCTCTATTCTCATGATGTGCTGGCAAAAGGCGCCGAGCCTTTAGCAGTATT
TCGTCCGGATTCCGTGGAAGCATTAGCTGCTGGCATTGGCGCGGCTACAGGTGCAGGGATGGCAATTGTC
CCACGTGGCGGTGGAATGAGCTATACTGGTGGTTACTTATATTCAGGCGGTCCGTTCTTGTTAGTAGATA
CCGCTGCGCTGGATCGCGTTATTGAGGTTAATGAGACAGATATGACCGTGACCGTTGAAGCAGGGATTTC
ATGGGACGCATTACGTCGTGCCCTGGCACCGAAAGGTTTACGTGTAATGGCATGGGGAACCCTTTCTGGC
ATCCGCGCGAGTGTGGGCGGTGGAATGAGCCAAAACGGGGTTTTCTGGGGAGCGGCCCGTGGGACAGCTG
CAGACTCAGCAATTTCGTTTGATGTAGTGCTGGCCGACGGCACAGTGATGTCGACCGGCTCGGACTTCTT
CCGTCCGTACGGCCCAGACTTGACCGGCTTGTTTGCGGCAGACTGTGGTGCCTTTGGAGTTAAAGCCCGC
GTGACCTTACGCCTCGTTCGCGAGGCCTCAGCCTTTGCGTACGGTAGCTTTTCATTTGGCAGTCACGCAG
CTCTCTTAGGTGCGATGTCGGAAATTGCCCGCGCGGAACTGGCATCTGAAAGTTTTGCTTTTGATCCTTT
TCTCCAAGCCCAGCGTATGAAACGCGACACTCTCGTGAAAGACGCCAAACAATTAGGTAATATGTTGAAG
AGCCAGGCGAAAAGCGGTGGAGTCTTCAAAGCCCTGAAGGAAGGCGCAAAAGTGGCTATGGCAGGACGTT
CGTTCCTGGACGGTGTCCCGTTCAGCTTACATTGCATTGCGGAAGGCCGTCACCAAGGGGCGGTGGACGC
AGATATGAAGCGCATCGCGGAGATTGTTCGCGAACAAGGTGGTGAGTCGATTGAAAACTCGATTCCGAAG
ATTTTACGTGCAAATCCTTTCCCACCCCCGAATTCTATGTTAGGTCCGGAAGGCGAGCGTTGGGTACCCG
TCCATGGCTTTCTGCCGCACTCGAAACTCGTCCCAGCATGGGAGCGCTTAGAGGCACTGTGGGCCGCAAA
TGCGGGCGAAATGGAACGTCTGAAAGTCGAAACCGGCGCCCTCATTGCAGCAACAGGCCGTACTAGCTGC
TTGATCGAGCCGGTGTTCTTCTGGCCTGGCGAACACAATCCGTTGCACCGCCACGCGGTTGAGGCAGATC
ACCTGGCAAAGTTAACATCTCGTCCCGACAGTCCCGATGCAAATGCTTTAGTTGATCGTCTGAAGGGTGA
GGTCATCGCTATCTTTCGTGAGCTTGGAGCTATTCACTTACAAGTGGCGCGTACGTATCCGCTTCGCCAA
TCTCATGATCCGCAAGGATGGGCAATGCTCGAAGCGCTGAAACGCCAAGTGGACCCGAAAGGTCTCATGA
ATCCCGGCTCCCTCGGCCTGGCGGCCGCACTCGAGCATCATCACCAT
